>Addgene plasmid #160179 | 36 pCOLI_K_Myc | addgene full sequence | sequence record 316933 | Addgene NGS Result
GACAAGCTGACGACCGGGTCTCCGCAAGTGGCACTTTTCGGGGAAATGTGCGCGGAACCCCTATTTGTTT
ATTTTTCTAAATACATTCAAATATGTATCCGCTCATGAATTAATTCTTAGAAAAACTCATCGAGCATCAA
ATGAAACTGCAATTTATTCATATCAGGATTATCAATACCATATTTTTGAAAAAGCCGTTTCTGTAATGAA
GGAGAAAACTCACCGAGGCAGTTCCATAGGATGGCAAGATCCTGGTATCGGTCTGCGATTCCGACTCGTC
CAACATCAATACAACCTATTAATTTCCCCTCGTCAAAAATAAGGTTATCAAGTGAGAAATCACCATGAGT
GACGACTGAATCCGGTGAGAATGGCAAAAGTTTATGCATTTCTTTCCAGACTTGTTCAACAGGCCAGCCA
TTACGCTCGTCATCAAAATCACTCGCATCAACCAAACCGTTATTCATTCGTGATTGCGCCTGAGCGAGAC
GAAATACGCGGTCGCTGTTAAAAGGACAATTACAAACAGGAATCGAATGCAACCGGCGCAGGAACACTGC
CAGCGCATCAACAATATTTTCACCTGAATCAGGATATTCTTCTAATACCTGGAATGCTGTTTTCCCGGGG
ATCGCAGTGGTGAGTAACCATGCATCATCAGGAGTACGGATAAAATGCTTGATGGTCGGAAGAGGCATAA
ATTCCGTCAGCCAGTTTAGTCTGACCATCTCATCTGTAACATCATTGGCAACGCTACCTTTGCCATGTTT
CAGAAACAACTCTGGCGCATCGGGCTTCCCATACAATCGATAGATTGTCGCACCTGATTGCCCGACATTA
TCGCGAGCCCATTTATACCCATATAAATCAGCATCCATGTTGGAATTTAATCGCGGCCTAGAGCAAGACG
TTTCCCGTTGAATATGGCTCATACTCTTCCTTTTTCAATATTATTGAAGCATTTATCAGGGTTATTGTCT
CATGAGCGGATACATATTTGAATGTATTTAGAAAAATAAACAAATAGGCATGCAGCGCTCTTCCGCTTCC
TCGCTCACTGACTCGCTACGCTCGGTCGTTCGACTGCGGCGAGCGGTGTCAGCTCACTCAAAAGCGGTAA
TACGGTTATCCACAGAATCAGGGGATAAAGCCGGAAAGAACATGTGAGCAAAAAGCAAAGCACCGGAAGA
AGCCAACGCCGCAGGCGTTTTTCCATAGGCTCCGCCCCCCTGACGAGCATCACAAAAATCGACGCTCAAG
CCAGAGGTGGCGAAACCCGACAGGACTATAAAGATACCAGGCGTTTCCCCCTGGAAGCTCCCTCGTGCGC
TCTCCTGTTCCGACCCTGCCGCTTACCGGATACCTGTCCGCCTTTCTCCCTTCGGGAAGCGTGGCGCTTT
CTCATAGCTCACGCTGTTGGTATCTCAGTTCGGTGTAGGTCGTTCGCTCCAAGCTGGGCTGTGTGCACGA
ACCCCCCGTTCAGCCCGACCGCTGCGCCTTATCCGGTAACTATCGTCTTGAGTCCAACCCGGTAAGACAC
GACTTATCGCCACTGGCAGCAGCCATTGGTAACTGATTTAGAGGACTTTGTCTTGAAGTTATGCACCTGT
TAAGGCTAAACTGAAAGAACAGATTTTGGTGAGTGCGGTCCTCCAACCCACTTACCTTGGTTCAAAGAGT
TGGTAGCTCAGCGAACCTTGAGAAAACCACCGTTGGTAGCGGTGGTTTTTCTTTATTTATGAGATGATGA
ATCAATCGGTCTATCAAGTCAACGAACAGCTATTCCGTTACTCTAGATTTCAGTGCAATTTATCTCTTCA
AATGTAGCACCTGAAGTCAGCCCCATACGATATAAGTTGTAATTCTCATGTTAGTCATGCCCCGCGCCCA
CCGGAAGGAGCTGACTGGGTTGAAGGCTCTCAAGGGCATCGGTCGAGATCCCGGTGCCTAATGAGTGAGC
TAACTTACATTAATTGCGTTGCGCTAATACGACTCACTATAGGGAGACCACAACGGTTTCCCTCCGGCTC
CGGAAATAATTTTGTTTAACTTTAAGAAGGAGATATACATATGGGAAGTTCTCATCACCACCATCATCAT
AGTTCGGGCTCCGAGCAGAAACTTATCTCTGAGGAAGACTTAAATGGGGAGCAGAAGTTGATCTCGGAGG
AAGATCTGAATGGTGAGCAAAAGTTAATCTCCGAAGAAGACTTGAATGGCGAACAAAAACTGATCTCAGA
GGAAGATTTGAACGGCGAACAGAAGTTAATCTCTGAGGAGGATCTGAACGGAGAACAGAAACTTATTTCG
GAAGAAGATTTGAACGGGTCGAGTGGTAGTCTGGAAGTTCTGTTCCAGGGGCCCGGATCCCGGTCCGACA
TATGAGCGCGCGGAATTCAAAGGCCTACGTCGACGAGCTCACTAGTCGCGGCCGCTTTCGAATCTAGAGC
CTGCAGTCTCGACAAGCTTGTCGAGAAGTACTAGAGGATGTACAACGCGTGCGCGCTGATCCGGCTGCTA
ACAAAGCCCGAAAGGAAGCTGAGTTGGCTGCTGCCACCGCTGAGCAATAACTAGCATAACCCCTTGGGGC
CTCTAAACGGGTCTTGAGGGGTTTTTTGCTGAAACCTCAGGCATTTGAGAAGCACACGGTCACACTGCTT
CCGGTAGTCAATAAACCGGTAAACCAGCAATAGACATAAGCGGCTATTTAACGACCCTGCCCTGAACCGA
C
Features (pLannotate 1.2.2; 11 found; start..end, strand, type, name):
     51..108     +  promoter       AmpR promoter (fragment): bla
    117..932     -  CDS            KanR: aminoglycoside phosphotransferase; aph(3')-Ia; confers resistance to kanamycin in bacteria or G418 (Geneticin®) in eukaryotes
    933..1024    -  promoter       AmpR promoter: bla
   1040..1789    -  rep_origin     RSF ori: Plasmids containing the RSF 1030 origin of replication can be propagated in E. coli cells that contain additional plasmids with compatible origins.
   1872..1936    -  CDS            TcR (fragment): tetracycline efflux protein; tet; confers resistance to tetracycline
   1951..1972    -  protein_bind   CAP binding site: CAP binding activates transcription in the presence of cAMP. E. coli catabolite activator protein
   1985..2003    +  promoter       T7 promoter: promoter for bacteriophage T7 RNA polymerase
   2041..2063    +  RBS            RBS: efficient ribosome binding site from bacteriophage T7 gene 10 (Olins and Rangwala, 1989)
   2305..2327    +  CDS            13xMyc (fragment): 13 tandem Myc epitope tags
   2514..2563    +  CDS            SET1 (fragment): solubility-enhancement tag derived from T7 phage gene 10B
   2571..2618    +  terminator     T7 terminator: transcription terminator for bacteriophage T7 RNA polymerase
