[The description below was written by a language model from this plasmid's Addgene catalogue record and pLannotate feature annotations shown in this document.]
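Description:
36 pCOLI_K_Myc is an empty bacterial expression backbone from the InteBac vector suite, a set of mutually compatible plasmids for producing recombinant proteins in E. coli and in baculovirus systems. It is derived from pRSF and, at about 2.7 kb in the sequenced record, is compact. Replication depends on the RSF 1030 origin, which is compatible with other common origin classes, so the plasmid can be maintained alongside other vectors in the same cell for co-expression of several proteins. Selection is by kanamycin, through an aminoglycoside phosphotransferase gene driven by a bla-type promoter. The copy number is not recorded.

The expression cassette consists of a T7 promoter, the efficient ribosome binding site from phage T7 gene 10, an N-terminal tag region, a custom multiple cloning site introduced for compatibility across the InteBac system, and a T7 terminator. According to the catalogue entry, the tag is a 6xHis-6xMyc fusion followed by a 3C protease cleavage site. A gene inserted by Gibson assembly is therefore expressed with a tag usable for affinity purification and for epitope detection, and the tag can be removed by protease treatment. The automated annotation picks up only a short Myc-repeat match in this region and does not call the His tag or the 3C site. Its small hits to a tetracycline resistance gene, a CAP binding site and a SET1 solubility tag are fragments, probably backbone remnants or chance matches rather than functional elements. No lacI gene or lac operator is annotated. Expression requires a host that supplies T7 RNA polymerase.
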