Addgene plasmid #160179: 36 pCOLI_K_Myc
Purpose: (Empty Backbone) N-term Myc 3C cleavable Kan resistant bacterial expression vector
Depositing lab: John Weir. Depositing organization: Friedrich Miescher Laboratory. Publication: InteBac - An integrated bacterial and baculovirus expression vector suite. Altmannova V, Blaha A, Astrinidis S, Reichle H, Weir JR. Protein Sci. 2020 Sep 21. doi: 10.1002/pro.3957. PubMed 32955754.
Backbone
  Vector backbone: pRSF
  Modifications to backbone: Custom MCS added to the vector for full compatibility within the InteBac system. 3C cleavable 6xHis- 6xMyc fusion added to N-terminus.
  Vector type: Bacterial Expression
  Promoter: T7
  Tag / fusion protein: 6xHis (N terminal on backbone); 6xMyc (N terminal on backbone)
Growth in bacteria
  Bacterial resistance: Kanamycin, 50 μg/mL
  Growth temperature: 37°C
  Growth strain: DH5alpha
  Copy number: Unknown
Gene/Insert
  Cloning method: Gibson Cloning
  Sequencing primers: 5′ T7_fwd; 3′ T7_rev
Terms and licenses: Academic/Nonprofit Terms; Industry Terms: Not Available to Industry
How to cite: 36 pCOLI_K_Myc was a gift from John Weir (Addgene plasmid # 160179 ; http://n2t.net/addgene:160179 ; RRID:Addgene_160179)
